Addgene plasmid #207769: qTAG-N-Puro-sTagRFP-TUBA1B
Purpose: Donor template for Puro-2A-sTagRFP insertion into the N-terminus of the TUBA1B locus for tubulin visualization. To be co-transfected with sgRNA plasmid px330-PITCh-TUBA1B Addgene #207763
Depositing lab: Laurence Pelletier. Depositing organization: Sinai Health System. Publication: qTAG: an adaptable plasmid scaffold for CRISPR-based endogenous tagging. Philip R, Sharma A, Matellan L, Erpf AC, Hsu WH, Tkach JM, Wyatt HDM, Pelletier L. EMBO J. 2024 Dec 12. doi: 10.1038/s44318-024-00337-5. PubMed 39668248.
Backbone
  Vector backbone: pUC19
  Backbone manufacturer: Invitrogen
  Backbone size w/o insert (bp): 2686
  Vector type: Mammalian Expression, CRISPR ; Donor Template
  Selectable markers: Puromycin
Growth in bacteria
  Bacterial resistance: Ampicillin, 100 μg/mL
  Growth temperature: 37°C
  Growth strain: DH5alpha
  Copy number: High Copy
Gene/Insert
  Gene/Insert name: TUBA1B Homology Arms flanking a Puro-sTagRFP Cassette (alt name: TUBA1B)
  Species: H. sapiens (human)
  Insert size (bp): 2712
  Entrez Gene: TUBA1B (a.k.a. K-ALPHA-1)
  Cloning method: Unknown
  Sequencing primers: 5′ CTGCAAGGCGATTAAGTTGGGTAAC; 3′ GGCTCGTATGTTGTGTGGAATTGT
Terms and licenses: Academic/Nonprofit Terms; Industry Terms: Not Available to Industry
Depositor comments: To be co-transfected with sgRNA plasmid px330-PITCh-TUBA1B https://www.addgene.org/207763 . Please visit https://www.biorxiv.org/content/10.1101/2023.11.01.565029v3 for bioRxiv preprint.
How to cite: qTAG-N-Puro-sTagRFP-TUBA1B was a gift from Laurence Pelletier (Addgene plasmid # 207769 ; http://n2t.net/addgene:207769 ; RRID:Addgene_207769)
