[The description below was written by a language model from this plasmid's Addgene catalogue record and pLannotate feature annotations shown in this document.]
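Description:
qTAG-N-Puro-sTagRFP-TUBA1B is a CRISPR donor template built on the pUC19 backbone, intended for endogenous N-terminal tagging of human TUBA1B (alpha-tubulin 1B) in mammalian cells. In bacteria it is maintained as a high-copy plasmid through the ColE1/pUC origin and selected with ampicillin via the β-lactamase gene and its own promoter. Remnants of the pUC cloning region (a lacZα fragment, lac promoter, lac operator and CAP site) flank the insert.

The payload is a roughly 2.7 kb insert consisting of TUBA1B homology arms surrounding a Puro-2A-sTagRFP cassette. The feature table shows a puromycin N-acetyltransferase coding sequence bracketed by lox71 and lox66 sites, followed by a red fluorescent protein reading frame that the annotation software matched to TagRFP-T and that the record calls sTagRFP. Downstream, two fragments matched to alpha-tubulins from other species most likely correspond to conserved TUBA1B coding exons within the 3′ homology arm. The upstream arm is not annotated, nor is the 2A peptide named in the catalogue entry. No mammalian promoter is annotated in the cassette, which is consistent with a design in which correct in-frame integration places puromycin resistance and the fluorescent tag under control of the endogenous TUBA1B promoter, with the 2A separating the resistance protein from the sTagRFP-tubulin fusion. The mutant lox pair should allow Cre-mediated removal of the selection marker after edited cells are enriched, although the record does not describe this step explicitly.

The plasmid is meant to be co-transfected with a companion px330-PITCh-based plasmid carrying the TUBA1B sgRNA. The resulting puromycin-selectable knock-in cells express red-labelled tubulin at native levels for microtubule visualization.
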