Features (pLannotate 1.2.2; 16 found; start..end, strand, type, name):
    137..236     +  misc_feature   bom (fragment): basis of mobility region from pBR322
    242..399     -  CDS            lacZα (fragment): LacZα fragment of β-galactosidase; lacZ fragment
    981..1014    +  protein_bind   lox71: Left element (LE) mutant of loxP (Araki et al., 2010). Cre-mediated recombination occurs in the 8-bp core sequence (GCATACAT). Cre recombinase
   1023..1619    +  CDS            PuroR (fragment): puromycin N-acetyltransferase; pac from Streptomyces; confers resistance to puromycin
   1692..1725    +  protein_bind   lox66: Right element (RE) mutant of loxP (Araki et al., 2010). Cre-mediated recombination occurs in the 8-bp core sequence (GCATACAT). Cre recombinase
   1800..2531    +  CDS            TagRFP-T: TagRFP-T is a basic (constitutively fluorescent) red fluorescent protein published in 2008, derived from Entacmaea quadricolor. It has low acid sensitivity.
   2616..2789    +  CDS            TUBA (fragment): TBA_PICAB - Experimental evidence at transcript level: Swiss-Prot protein existence level 2. Tubulin is the major constituent of microtubules. It binds two moles of GTP, one at an exchangeable site on the beta chain and one at a non-exchangeable site on the alpha chain. From Picea abies (Norway spruce) (Picea excelsa).
   2893..3033    +  CDS            TBA3_MESAU (fragment): Experimental evidence at protein level: Swiss-Prot protein existence level 1. Tubulin is the major constituent of microtubules. It binds two moles of GTP, one at an exchangeable site on the beta chain and one at a non-exchangeable site on the alpha chain (By similarity). From Mesocricetus auratus (Golden hamster).
   3156..3172    -  protein_bind   lac operator: The lac repressor binds to the lac operator to inhibit transcription in E. coli. This inhibition can be relieved by adding lactose or isopropyl-β-D-thiogalactopyranoside (IPTG). lac repressor encoded by lacI
   3180..3210    -  promoter       lac promoter: promoter for the E. coli lac operon
   3225..3246    -  protein_bind   CAP binding site: CAP binding activates transcription in the presence of cAMP. E. coli catabolite activator protein
   3259..3351    -  CDS            lacI (fragment): lac repressor; lacI; The lac repressor binds to the lac operator to inhibit transcription in E. coli. This inhibition can be relieved by adding lactose or isopropyl-β-D-thiogalactopyranoside (IPTG).
   3534..4122    -  rep_origin     ori: high-copy-number ColE1/pMB1/pBR322/pUC origin of replication
   4293..5153    -  CDS            AmpR: β-lactamase; bla; confers resistance to ampicillin, carbenicillin, and related antibiotics
   5154..5258    -  promoter       AmpR promoter: bla
   5353..35      +  CDS            rop (fragment) (across the origin): Rop protein, which maintains plasmids at low copy number; rop
>Addgene plasmid #207769 | qTAG-N-Puro-sTagRFP-TUBA1B | addgene full sequence | sequence record 413794 | Addgene NGS Result
TCGCGCGTTTCGGTGATGACGGTGAAAACCTCTGACACATGCAGCTCCCGGAGACGGTCACAGCTTGTCT
GTAAGCGGATGCCGGGAGCAGACAAGCCCGTCAGGGCGCGTCAGCGGGTGTTGGCGGGTGTCGGGGCTGG
CTTAACTATGCGGCATCAGAGCAGATTGTACTGAGAGTGCACCATATGCGGTGTGAAATACCGCACAGAT
GCGTAAGGAGAAAATACCGCATCAGGCGCCATTCGCCATTCAGGCTGCGCAACTGTTGGGAAGGGCGATC
GGTGCGGGCCTCTTCGCTATTACGCCAGCTGGCGAAAGGGGGATGTGCTGCAAGGCGATTAAGTTGGGTA
ACGCCAGGGTTTTCCCAGTCACGACGTTGTAAAACGACGGCCAGTGAATTCCTGCCCGGAAATGTGACCA
CCTAGTCTAAAGTGGGCTTCTGGGGCCTGAGCGCTGGATGGATGCCCACCTTCCTGTCTTGGTCCTCCAA
AGGAGGAAGCTGTGACTGAGCTGTCTTGGTCTGGAAGGAGGCCTTCCCGGTTTAGGATGGGAAGGTAACA
TTCATTAAAAGCAACGTAGACTATAGTGTAGCTGTTCTCAAAAGTAGTACATCTTAGAAAAGGATCTTTA
GAAAAGATCGCTTTAGAAAAGGAAATTCGTTTTCAGATTACGTGAGTAGCCTAGGTAACACAGCCAGACC
TCATCTCCACAAAAAAAATGAAAAAATTAGCCAGCTTGGTGGTCTGTGCCTGTGGTCCCAGCTGCTCCAG
AGGCTGAGGTGGGGGGATGACTGGAGCCTAGGCTGCAGTGAGCCTAGATGGCATCACTGCACTCAAGACT
GGGCGACAGACCTTATCTCTAAAAAAATAAAGATTGCATGAGTATTTTGTTCCACTTGACAGTCATCAAT
AGATTGGTTTAAATTGTGATATCTTTTTTACTTCCCGCAGAGAGAATGTGGCAAGAGCAAGACCGGTAGC
TACCGTTCGTATAGCATACATTATACGAAGTTATCTGCTAGCATGACCGAGTACAAGCCCACGGTGCGCC
TCGCCACCCGCGACGACGTCCCCAGGGCCGTACGCACCCTCGCCGCCGCGTTCGCCGACTACCCCGCCAC
GCGCCACACCGTCGATCCGGACCGCCACATCGAGCGGGTCACCGAGCTGCAAGAACTCTTCCTCACGCGC
GTCGGGCTCGACATCGGCAAGGTGTGGGTCGCGGACGACGGCGCCGCGGTGGCGGTCTGGACCACGCCGG
AGAGCGTCGAAGCGGGGGCGGTGTTCGCCGAGATCGGCCCGCGCATGGCCGAGTTGAGCGGTTCCCGGCT
GGCCGCGCAGCAACAGATGGAAGGCCTCCTGGCGCCGCACCGGCCCAAGGAGCCCGCGTGGTTCCTGGCC
ACCGTCGGCGTCTCGCCCGACCACCAGGGCAAGGGTCTGGGCAGCGCCGTCGTGCTCCCCGGAGTGGAGG
CGGCCGAGCGCGCCGGGGTGCCCGCCTTCCTGGAGACCTCCGCGCCCCGCAACCTCCCCTTCTACGAGCG
GCTCGGCTTCACCGTCACCGCCGACGTCGAGGTGCCCGAAGGACCGCGCACCTGGTGCATGACCCGCAAG
CCCGGTGCCGGATCCGGAGCTACTAACTTCAGCCTGCTGAAGCAGGCCGGAGACGTGGAGGAGAACCCTG
GACCTTCTAGAATAACTTCGTATAGCATACATTATACGAACGGTAGCACGCGTTACCCCTACGACGTGCC
CGACTACGCCGGCTATCCGTATGATGTCCCGGACTATGCAGGAAGCGGAATGGTGTCTAAGGGCGAGGAA
CTGATTAAGGAGAATATGCACATGAAGCTGTACATGGAGGGCACCGTGAACAACCACCACTTCAAATGCA
CCTCCGAGGGCGAAGGCAAGCCCTACGAGGGCACCCAGACCATGAGAATCAAGGTGGTCGAGGGCGGCCC
TCTCCCCTTCGCCTTCGACATCCTGGCTACCAGCTTCATGTACGGCAGCAGAACCTTCATCAACCACACC
CAGGGCATCCCCGATTTCTTTAAGCAGTCCTTCCCAGAGGGCTTCACATGGGAGAGAGTCACCACATACG
AGGACGGGGGCGTGCTGACCGCCACCCAGGACACCAGCCTCCAGGACGGCTGCCTCATCTACAACGTCAA
GATCAGAGGGGTGAACTTCCCATCCAACGGCCCTGTGATGCAGAAGAAAACACTCGGCTGGGAGGCCAAC
ACCGAGATGCTGTACCCCGCTGACGGCGGCCTGGAAGGCAGAACCGTCATGGCCCTGAAGCTCGTGGGCG
GGGGCCACCTGATCTGCAACTTCAAGACCACATACAGGTCCAAGAAACCCGCTAAGAACCTGAAGATGCC
CGGAGTGTACTATGTGGACCACAGACTGGAGAGAATCAAGGAGGCCGACAAAGAGACATACGTCGAGCAG
CACGAGGTGGCTGTGGCCAGATACTGCGACCTCCCTAGCAAACTGGGCCACAAGCTGAACGGCATGGACG
AGCTGTACAAGCTCGAGGGAGGAAGCGGAGGATCTGGCGGTACCGAGTGCATCTCCATCCACGTTGGCCA
GGCTGGTGTCCAGATTGGCAATGCCTGCTGGGAGCTCTACTGCCTGGAACACGGCATCCAGCCCGATGGC
CAGATGCCAAGTGACAAGACCATTGGGGGAGGAGATGACTCCTTCAACACCTTCTTCAGTGAGACGGGCG
CTGGCAAGCACGTGCCCCGGGCTGTGTTTGTAGACTTGGAACCCACAGTCATTGGTGAGTTGACCTCAGT
AACCTGAGATCCCAGGATGCTGGGACAGGAGGTCTGTCCAGGGGCTTCTCTTGTCACTCACTCACTCCCT
CCGTCCTTCTCTCCCTCCTCCAGATGAAGTTCGCACTGGCACCTACCGCCAGCTCTTCCACCCTGAGCAG
CTCATCACAGGCAAGGAAGATGCTGCCAATAACTATGCCCGAGGGCACTACACCATTGGCAAGGAGATCA
TTGACCTTGTGTTGGACCGAATTCGCAAGCTGGTAAGCACCACATATAAATATGCATTTAATGTGGTGTG
ATAGTTCCAGTGCAAGTTGGGTGGAGTGACTGAAAGCTTGGCGTAATCATGGTCATAGCTGTTTCCTGTG
TGAAATTGTTATCCGCTCACAATTCCACACAACATACGAGCCGGAAGCATAAAGTGTAAAGCCTGGGGTG
CCTAATGAGTGAGCTAACTCACATTAATTGCGTTGCGCTCACTGCCCGCTTTCCAGTCGGGAAACCTGTC
GTGCCAGCTGCATTAATGAATCGGCCAACGCGCGGGGAGAGGCGGTTTGCGTATTGGGCGCTCTTCCGCT
TCCTCGCTCACTGACTCGCTGCGCTCGGTCGTTCGGCTGCGGCGAGCGGTATCAGCTCACTCAAAGGCGG
TAATACGGTTATCCACAGAATCAGGGGATAACGCAGGAAAGAACATGTGAGCAAAAGGCCAGCAAAAGGC
CAGGAACCGTAAAAAGGCCGCGTTGCTGGCGTTTTTCCATAGGCTCCGCCCCCCTGACGAGCATCACAAA
AATCGACGCTCAAGTCAGAGGTGGCGAAACCCGACAGGACTATAAAGATACCAGGCGTTTCCCCCTGGAA
GCTCCCTCGTGCGCTCTCCTGTTCCGACCCTGCCGCTTACCGGATACCTGTCCGCCTTTCTCCCTTCGGG
AAGCGTGGCGCTTTCTCATAGCTCACGCTGTAGGTATCTCAGTTCGGTGTAGGTCGTTCGCTCCAAGCTG
GGCTGTGTGCACGAACCCCCCGTTCAGCCCGACCGCTGCGCCTTATCCGGTAACTATCGTCTTGAGTCCA
ACCCGGTAAGACACGACTTATCGCCACTGGCAGCAGCCACTGGTAACAGGATTAGCAGAGCGAGGTATGT
AGGCGGTGCTACAGAGTTCTTGAAGTGGTGGCCTAACTACGGCTACACTAGAAGAACAGTATTTGGTATC
TGCGCTCTGCTGAAGCCAGTTACCTTCGGAAAAAGAGTTGGTAGCTCTTGATCCGGCAAACAAACCACCG
CTGGTAGCGGTGGTTTTTTTGTTTGCAAGCAGCAGATTACGCGCAGAAAAAAAGGATCTCAAGAAGATCC
TTTGATCTTTTCTACGGGGTCTGACGCTCAGTGGAACGAAAACTCACGTTAAGGGATTTTGGTCATGAGA
TTATCAAAAAGGATCTTCACCTAGATCCTTTTAAATTAAAAATGAAGTTTTAAATCAATCTAAAGTATAT
ATGAGTAAACTTGGTCTGACAGTTACCAATGCTTAATCAGTGAGGCACCTATCTCAGCGATCTGTCTATT
TCGTTCATCCATAGTTGCCTGACTCCCCGTCGTGTAGATAACTACGATACGGGAGGGCTTACCATCTGGC
CCCAGTGCTGCAATGATACCGCGAGACCCACGCTCACCGGCTCCAGATTTATCAGCAATAAACCAGCCAG
CCGGAAGGGCCGAGCGCAGAAGTGGTCCTGCAACTTTATCCGCCTCCATCCAGTCTATTAATTGTTGCCG
GGAAGCTAGAGTAAGTAGTTCGCCAGTTAATAGTTTGCGCAACGTTGTTGCCATTGCTACAGGCATCGTG
GTGTCACGCTCGTCGTTTGGTATGGCTTCATTCAGCTCCGGTTCCCAACGATCAAGGCGAGTTACATGAT
CCCCCATGTTGTGCAAAAAAGCGGTTAGCTCCTTCGGTCCTCCGATCGTTGTCAGAAGTAAGTTGGCCGC
AGTGTTATCACTCATGGTTATGGCAGCACTGCATAATTCTCTTACTGTCATGCCATCCGTAAGATGCTTT
TCTGTGACTGGTGAGTACTCAACCAAGTCATTCTGAGAATAGTGTATGCGGCGACCGAGTTGCTCTTGCC
CGGCGTCAATACGGGATAATACCGCGCCACATAGCAGAACTTTAAAAGTGCTCATCATTGGAAAACGTTC
TTCGGGGCGAAAACTCTCAAGGATCTTACCGCTGTTGAGATCCAGTTCGATGTAACCCACTCGTGCACCC
AACTGATCTTCAGCATCTTTTACTTTCACCAGCGTTTCTGGGTGAGCAAAAACAGGAAGGCAAAATGCCG
CAAAAAAGGGAATAAGGGCGACACGGAAATGTTGAATACTCATACTCTTCCTTTTTCAATATTATTGAAG
CATTTATCAGGGTTATTGTCTCATGAGCGGATACATATTTGAATGTATTTAGAAAAATAAACAAATAGGG
GTTCCGCGCACATTTCCCCGAAAAGTGCCACCTGACGTCTAAGAAACCATTATTATCATGACATTAACCT
ATAAAAATAGGCGTATCACGAGGCCCTTTCGTC
